Addgene plasmid #211087: pNLF1-C_SEC13:1-322
Purpose: Mammalian expression of full-length human SEC13. C-terminal NanoLuc luciferase tag.
Depositing lab: Cheryl Arrowsmith. Depositing organization: University of Toronto. Publication: A Target Class Ligandability Evaluation of WD40 Repeat-Containing Proteins. Ackloo S, Li F, Szewczyk M, Seitova A, Loppnau P, Zeng H, Xu J, Ahmad S, Arnautova YA, Baghaie AJ, Beldar S, Bolotokova A, Centrella PA, Chau I, Clark MA, Cuozzo JW, Dehghani-Tafti S, Disch JS, Dong A, Dumas A, Feng JA, Ghiabi P, Gibson E, Gilmer J, Goldman B, Green SR, Guie MA, Guilinger JP, Harms N, Herasymenko O, Houliston S, Hutchinson A, Kearnes S, Keefe AD, Kimani SW, Kramer T, Kutera M, Kwak HA, Lento C, Li Y, Liu J, Loup J, Machado RAC, Mulhern CJ, Perveen S, Righetto GL, Riley P, Shrestha S, Sigel EA, Silva M, Sintchak MD, Slakman BL, Taylor RD, Thompson J, Torng W, Underkoffler C, von Rechenberg M, Walsh RT, Watson I, Wilson DJ, Wolf E, Yadav M, Yazdi AK, Zhang J, Zhang Y, Santhakumar V, Edwards AM, Barsyte-Lovejoy D, Schapira M, Brown PJ, Halabelian L, Arrowsmith CH. J Med Chem. 2025 Jan 23;68(2):1092-1112. doi: 10.1021/acs.jmedchem.4c02010. Epub 2024 Nov 4. PubMed 39495097.
Backbone
  Vector backbone: pNLF1-C
  Backbone manufacturer: Promega
  Vector type: Mammalian Expression
  Selectable markers: Hygromycin
Growth in bacteria
  Bacterial resistance: Ampicillin, 100 μg/mL
  Growth temperature: 37°C
  Growth strain: DH5alpha
  Copy number: High Copy
Gene/Insert
  Gene/Insert name: SEC13:M1-Q322
  Species: H. sapiens (human)
  Insert size (bp): 966
  Mutation: wild type
  Entrez Gene: SEC13 (a.k.a. D3S1231E, SEC13L1, SEC13R, npp-20)
  Promoter: CMV
  Tag / fusion protein: NanoLuc luciferase (C terminal on insert)
  Cloning method: Ligation Independent Cloning
  Sequencing primers: 5′ ttacagctcttaaggctagag; 3′ agccggctgtctgtcgccag
Resource information
  A portion of this plasmid was derived from a plasmid made by: Mammalian Gene Collection (BC002634)
Terms and licenses: Academic/Nonprofit Terms; Industry Terms: Not Available to Industry
Depositor comments: 5' Cloning Site: EcoR1 (not destroyed), 3' Cloning Site: Xba1 (not destroyed). C terminal tag: srfgpnscrralgssgvftledfvgdwrqtagynldqvleqggvsslfqnlgvsvtpiqrivlsgenglkidihviipyeglsgdqmgqiekifkvvypvddhhfkvilhygtlvidgvtpnmidyfgrpyegiavfdgkkitvtgtlwngnkiiderlinpdgsllfrvtingvtgwrlcerila.
How to cite: pNLF1-C_SEC13:1-322 was a gift from Cheryl Arrowsmith (Addgene plasmid # 211087 ; http://n2t.net/addgene:211087 ; RRID:Addgene_211087)
