[The description below was written by a language model from this plasmid's Addgene catalogue record and pLannotate feature annotations shown in this document.]
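Description:
pNLF1-C_SEC13:1-322 is a mammalian expression plasmid of about 6.9 kb built on the Promega pNLF1-C backbone, which is designed to fuse NanoLuc luciferase to the C-terminus of a protein of interest. It is propagated in E. coli as a high-copy plasmid through a ColE1/pUC-type origin, with ampicillin selection provided by β-lactamase. A ColE1 cer site helps keep the plasmid monomeric. For selection in mammalian cells, the backbone carries a hygromycin phosphotransferase gene driven by the SV40 enhancer/early promoter and terminated by a synthetic poly(A) signal.

The expression cassette uses the CMV immediate-early enhancer and promoter, followed by a chimeric β-globin/immunoglobulin intron that promotes efficient processing of the transcript. A T7 promoter sits just upstream of the coding region and could support in vitro transcription. The insert is the wild-type, full-length human SEC13 open reading frame (residues M1 to Q322, 966 bp), derived from a Mammalian Gene Collection clone. It was introduced by ligation-independent cloning, with the flanking EcoRI and XbaI sites retained. SEC13 is joined in frame through a short linker to human codon-optimised NanoLuc, and an SV40 late poly(A) signal lies downstream. Several short annotated fragments (SET1, T7 terminator, large T antigen, M13 ori, bom, tnpA) appear to be partial matches to backbone sequence rather than functional elements.

The stated purpose is mammalian expression of SEC13 with a C-terminal NanoLuc tag. The plasmid was deposited alongside a study evaluating the ligandability of WD40 repeat proteins, and a luminescent fusion of this kind is typically used for bioluminescence-based cellular assays such as NanoBRET. The record does not name the specific assay.
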