Features (pLannotate 1.2.2; 20 found; start..end, strand, type, name):
    140..517     +  enhancer       CMV enhancer: human cytomegalovirus immediate early enhancer
    519..718     +  promoter       CMV promoter: human cytomegalovirus (CMV) immediate early promoter
    857..989     +  intron         chimeric intron: chimera between introns from human β-globin and immunoglobulin heavy chain genes
   1033..1051    +  promoter       T7 promoter: promoter for bacteriophage T7 RNA polymerase
   1085..2050    +  CDS            SEC13: SEC13_HUMAN - Also known as D3S1231E, SEC13A From Homo sapiens (Human).
   2099..2611    +  CDS            Nluc: NanoLuc® luciferase human codon-optimized
   2644..2693    +  CDS            SET1 (fragment): solubility-enhancement tag derived from T7 phage gene 10B
   2701..2720    +  terminator     T7 terminator (fragment): transcription terminator for bacteriophage T7 RNA polymerase
   2742..2863    -  polyA_signal   SV40 poly(A) signal: SV40 polyadenylation signal
   2886..2954    -  CDS            large T antigen (fragment): large T antigen from SV40 (simian virus 40)
   2959..2991    +  rep_origin     M13 ori (fragment): M13 bacteriophage origin of replication; arrow indicates direction of (+) strand synthesis
   2992..3043    -  misc_feature   bom (fragment): basis of mobility region from pBR322
   3108..3465    +  promoter       SV40 promoter: SV40 enhancer and early promoter
   3496..4518    +  CDS            hph: KHYB_ECOLX - Experimental evidence at protein level: Swiss-Prot protein existence level 1. The aminoglycoside phosphotransferases achieve inactivation of their antibiotic substrates by phosphorylation. Only phosphorylates hygromycin and closely related compounds such as demethyl analogs and destomycin. From Escherichia coli.
   4557..4605    +  polyA_signal   poly(A) signal: synthetic polyadenylation signal
   4626..4718    -  CDS            tnpA (fragment): TN5P_ECOLX - Also known as tnp. Experimental evidence at protein level: Swiss-Prot protein existence level 1. Mediates transposition of transposon Tn5 by a 'cut and paste' mechanism. First, the monomeric transposase binds the 19 bp inverted DNA repeats flanking the transposon. Then, dimerization of the DNA- bound transposase creates a synaptic DNA complex. After nicking of the first DNA strand, excision of the transposon proceeds through a series of intermediates. The transposase then mediates the insertion of the transposon at a new site by strand transfer. The activity of the wild- type tran
   4761..4865    +  promoter       AmpR promoter: bla
   4866..5726    +  CDS            AmpR: β-lactamase; bla; confers resistance to ampicillin, carbenicillin, and related antibiotics
   5884..6472    -  rep_origin     ori: high-copy-number ColE1/pMB1/pBR322/pUC origin of replication
   6588..6871    +  misc_feature   cer region: ColE1-derived recombination site that helps to maintain plasmids as monomers
>Addgene plasmid #211087 | pNLF1-C_SEC13:1-322 | addgene full sequence | sequence record 426016 | Addgene NGS Result
TCAATATTGGCCATTAGCCATATTATTCATTGGTTATATAGCATAAATCAATATTGGCTATTGGCCATTG
CATACGTTGTATCTATATCATAATATGTACATTTATATTGGCTCATGTCCAATATGACCGCCATGTTGGC
ATTGATTATTGACTAGTTATTAATAGTAATCAATTACGGGGTCATTAGTTCATAGCCCATATATGGAGTT
CCGCGTTACATAACTTACGGTAAATGGCCCGCCTGGCTGACCGCCCAACGACCCCCGCCCATTGACGTCA
ATAATGACGTATGTTCCCATAGTAACGCCAATAGGGACTTTCCATTGACGTCAATGGGTGGAGTATTTAC
GGTAAACTGCCCACTTGGCAGTACATCAAGTGTATCATATGCCAAGTCCGCCCCCTATTGACGTCAATGA
CGGTAAATGGCCCGCCTGGCATTATGCCCAGTACATGACCTTACGGGACTTTCCTACTTGGCAGTACATC
TACGTATTAGTCATCGCTATTACCATGGTGATGCGGTTTTGGCAGTACACCAATGGGCGTGGATAGCGGT
TTGACTCACGGGGATTTCCAAGTCTCCACCCCATTGACGTCAATGGGAGTTTGTTTTGGCACCAAAATCA
ACGGGACTTTCCAAAATGTCGTAATAACCCCGCCCCGTTGACGCAAATGGGCGGTAGGCGTGTACGGTGG
GAGGTCTATATAAGCAGAGCTGGTTTAGTGAACCGTCAGATCACTAGAAGCTTTATTGCGGTAGTTTATC
ACAGTTAAATTGCTAACGCAGTCAGTGCTTCTGACACAACAGTCTCGAACTTAAGCTGCAGAAGTTGGTC
GTGAGGCACTGGGCAGGTAAGTATCAAGGTTACAAGACAGGTTTAAGGAGACCAATAGAAACTGGGCTTG
TCGAGACAGAGAAGACTCTTGCGTTTCTGATAGGCACCTATTGGTCTTACTGACATCCACTTTGCCTTTC
TCTCCACAGGTGTCCACTCCCAGTTCAATTACAGCTCTTAAGGCTAGAGTATTAATACGACTCACTATAG
GGCTAGCAAAGCGATCGCTTCCGAATTCGCCACCATGGTGTCAGTAATTAACACTGTGGATACCTCCCAT
GAGGACATGATTCACGACGCCCAGATGGACTACTATGGCACCCGCCTGGCAACCTGCTCATCAGACAGGT
CCGTCAAAATCTTTGATGTGCGCAATGGAGGGCAGATCCTTATCGCCGACCTCAGGGGTCATGAGGGTCC
TGTGTGGCAAGTGGCCTGGGCTCACCCCATGTACGGCAACATCCTGGCATCGTGCTCCTATGACCGGAAA
GTCATTATCTGGAGAGAGGAAAACGGCACCTGGGAGAAGAGCCACGAGCATGCGGGACACGACTCCTCAG
TGAACTCGGTGTGCTGGGCCCCCCATGACTACGGCCTGATCCTGGCCTGTGGGAGCTCGGATGGGGCCAT
CTCCCTGCTGACTTACACCGGGGAAGGCCAATGGGAAGTAAAGAAGATCAACAACGCTCACACCATTGGC
TGCAATGCCGTCAGCTGGGCCCCTGCTGTTGTACCTGGAAGCCTCATAGACCACCCATCGGGGCAGAAAC
CCAATTACATCAAGAGGTTTGCATCAGGTGGCTGTGACAACCTCATCAAGCTGTGGAAGGAGGAGGAGGA
CGGCCAGTGGAAGGAGGAGCAGAAGCTAGAAGCGCACAGTGACTGGGTTCGAGATGTGGCCTGGGCCCCC
TCCATCGGCCTGCCCACCAGCACCATCGCCAGCTGCTCCCAGGATGGTCGTGTGTTCATTTGGACCTGTG
ATGATGCCTCAAGCAATACGTGGTCCCCTAAATTGTTGCACAAGTTCAACGATGTGGTGTGGCATGTGAG
CTGGTCCATCACAGCCAACATCCTGGCTGTCTCTGGTGGAGACAATAAGGTGACCCTGTGGAAGGAGTCA
GTTGATGGGCAGTGGGTGTGCATCAGTGATGTCAACAAGGGCCAGGGCTCCGTATCAGCATCAGTGACAG
AGGGCCAGCAGAACGAGCAGTCTAGATTTGGGCCCAATTCCTGCAGGCGAGCTCTCGGCTCGAGCGGCGT
CTTCACACTCGAAGATTTCGTTGGGGACTGGCGACAGACAGCCGGCTACAACCTGGACCAAGTCCTTGAA
CAGGGAGGTGTGTCCAGTTTGTTTCAGAATCTCGGGGTGTCCGTAACTCCGATCCAAAGGATTGTCCTGA
GCGGTGAAAATGGGCTGAAGATCGACATCCATGTCATCATCCCGTATGAAGGTCTGAGCGGCGACCAAAT
GGGCCAGATCGAAAAAATTTTTAAGGTGGTGTACCCTGTGGATGATCATCACTTTAAGGTGATCCTGCAC
TATGGCACACTGGTAATCGACGGGGTTACGCCGAACATGATCGACTATTTCGGACGGCCGTATGAAGGCA
TCGCCGTGTTCGACGGCAAAAAGATCACTGTAACAGGGACCCTGTGGAACGGCAACAAAATTATCGACGA
GCGCCTGATCAACCCCGACGGCTCCCTGCTGTTCCGAGTAACCATCAACGGAGTGACCGGCTGGCGGCTG
TGCGAACGCATTCTGGCGTAAGGCCGCGACTCTAGGGCATGCAAGCTGATCCGGCTGCTAACAAAGCCCG
AAAGGAAGCTGAGTTGGCTGCTGCCACCGCTGAGCAATAACTAGCATAACCCCTTGGGGCGGCCGCTTCG
AGCAGACATGATAAGATACATTGATGAGTTTGGACAAACCACAACTAGAATGCAGTGAAAAAAATGCTTT
ATTTGTGAAATTTGTGATGCTATTGCTTTATTTGTAACCATTATAAGCTGCAATAAACAAGTTAACAACA
ACAATTGCATTCATTTTATGTTTCAGGTTCAGGGGGAGATGTGGGAGGTTTTTTTAAGCAAGTAAAACCT
CTACAAATGTGGTAAAATCGAATTTTAACAAAATATTAACGCTTACAATTTCCTGATGCGGTATTTTCTC
CTTACGCATCTGTGCGGTATTTCACACCGCATACGCGGATCTGCGCAGCACCATGGCCTGAAATAACCTC
TGAAAGAGGAACTTGGTTAGGTACCTTCTGAGGCGGAAAGAACCAGCTGTGGAATGTGTGTCAGTTAGGG
TGTGGAAAGTCCCCAGGCTCCCCAGCAGGCAGAAGTATGCAAAGCATGCATCTCAATTAGTCAGCAACCA
GGTGTGGAAAGTCCCCAGGCTCCCCAGCAGGCAGAAGTATGCAAAGCATGCATCTCAATTAGTCAGCAAC
CATAGTCCCGCCCCTAACTCCGCCCATCCCGCCCCTAACTCCGCCCAGTTCCGCCCATTCTCCGCCCCAT
GGCTGACTAATTTTTTTTATTTATGCAGAGGCCGAGGCCGCCTCGGCCTCTGAGCTATTCCAGAAGTAGT
GAGGAGGCTTTTTTGGAGGCCTAGGCTTTTGCAAAAAGCTCGATTCTTCTGACACTAGCGCCACCATGAA
GAAGCCCGAACTCACCGCTACCAGCGTTGAAAAATTTCTCATCGAGAAGTTCGACAGTGTGAGCGACCTG
ATGCAGTTGTCGGAGGGCGAAGAGAGCCGAGCCTTCAGCTTCGATGTCGGCGGACGCGGCTATGTACTGC
GGGTGAATAGCTGCGCTGATGGCTTCTACAAAGACCGCTACGTGTACCGCCACTTCGCCAGCGCTGCACT
ACCCATCCCCGAAGTGTTGGACATCGGCGAGTTCAGCGAGAGCCTGACATACTGCATCAGTAGACGCGCC
CAAGGCGTTACTCTCCAAGACCTCCCCGAAACAGAGCTGCCTGCTGTGTTACAGCCTGTCGCCGAAGCTA
TGGATGCTATTGCCGCCGCCGACCTCAGTCAAACCAGCGGCTTCGGCCCATTCGGGCCCCAAGGCATCGG
CCAGTACACAACCTGGCGGGATTTCATTTGCGCCATTGCTGATCCCCATGTCTACCACTGGCAGACCGTG
ATGGACGACACCGTGTCCGCCAGCGTAGCTCAAGCCCTGGACGAACTGATGCTGTGGGCCGAAGACTGTC
CCGAGGTGCGCCACCTCGTCCATGCCGACTTCGGCAGCAACAACGTCCTGACCGACAACGGCCGCATCAC
CGCCGTAATCGACTGGTCCGAAGCTATGTTCGGGGACAGTCAGTACGAGGTGGCCAACATCTTCTTCTGG
CGGCCCTGGCTGGCTTGCATGGAGCAGCAGACTCGCTACTTCGAGCGCCGGCATCCCGAGCTGGCCGGCA
GCCCTCGTCTGCGAGCCTACATGCTGCGCATCGGCCTGGATCAGCTCTACCAGAGCCTCGTGGACGGCAA
CTTCGACGATGCTGCCTGGGCTCAAGGCCGCTGCGATGCCATCGTCCGCAGCGGGGCCGGCACCGTCGGT
CGCACACAAATCGCTCGCCGGAGCGCAGCCGTATGGACCGACGGCTGCGTCGAGGTGCTGGCCGACAGCG
GCAACCGCCGGCCCAGTACACGACCGCGCGCTAAGGAGGTAGGTCGAGTTTAGACTCTAGCCATCACGAT
GGCCGCAATAAAATATCTTTATTTTCATTACATCTGTGTGTTGGTTTTTTGTGTGAATCGATAGCGATAA
GGATCCTCTTTGCGCTTGCGTTTTCCCTTGTCCAGATAGCCCAGTAGCTGACATTCATCCGGGGTCAGCA
CCGTTTCTGCGGACTGGCTTTCTACGTAATGGTTTCTTAGACGTCAGGTGGCACTTTTCGGGGAAATGTG
CGCGGAACCCCTATTTGTTTATTTTTCTAAATACATTCAAATATGTATCCGCTCATGAGACAATAACCCT
GATAAATGCTTCAATAATATTGAAAAAGGAAGAGTATGAGTATTCAACATTTCCGTGTCGCCCTTATTCC
CTTTTTTGCGGCATTTTGCCTTCCTGTTTTTGCTCACCCAGAAACGCTGGTGAAAGTAAAAGATGCTGAA
GATCAGTTGGGTGCACGAGTGGGTTACATCGAACTGGATCTCAACAGCGGTAAGATCCTTGAGAGTTTTC
GCCCCGAAGAACGTTTTCCAATGATGAGCACTTTCAAAGTTCTGCTATGTGGCGCGGTATTATCCCGTAT
TGACGCCGGGCAAGAGCAACTCGGTCGCCGCATACACTATTCTCAGAATGACTTGGTTGAGTACTCACCA
GTCACAGAAAAGCATCTTACGGATGGCATGACAGTAAGAGAATTATGCAGTGCTGCCATAACCATGAGTG
ATAACACTGCGGCCAACTTACTTCTGACAACTATCGGAGGACCGAAGGAGCTAACCGCTTTTTTGCACAA
CATGGGGGATCATGTAACTCGCCTTGATCGTTGGGAACCGGAGCTGAATGAAGCCATACCAAACGACGAG
CGTGACACCACGATGCCTGTAGCAATGGCAACAACGTTGCGCAAACTATTAACTGGCGAACTACTTACTC
TAGCTTCCCGGCAACAATTAATAGACTGGATGGAGGCGGATAAAGTTGCAGGACCACTTCTGCGCTCGGC
CCTTCCGGCTGGCTGGTTTATTGCTGATAAATCTGGAGCCGGTGAGCGTGGGTCTCGCGGTATCATTGCA
GCACTGGGGCCAGATGGTAAGCCCTCCCGTATCGTAGTTATCTACACGACGGGGAGTCAGGCAACTATGG
ATGAACGAAATAGACAGATCGCTGAGATAGGTGCCTCACTGATTAAGCATTGGTAATTCGAAATGACCGA
CCAAGCGACGCCCAACCGGTATCAGCTCACTCAAAGGCGGTAATACGGTTATCCACAGAATCAGGGGATA
ACGCAGGAAAGAACATGTGAGCAAAAGGCCAGCAAAAGGCCAGGAACCGTAAAAAGGCCGCGTTGCTGGC
GTTTTTCCATAGGCTCCGCCCCCCTGACGAGCATCACAAAAATCGACGCTCAAGTCAGAGGTGGCGAAAC
CCGACAGGACTATAAAGATACCAGGCGTTTCCCCCTGGAAGCTCCCTCGTGCGCTCTCCTGTTCCGACCC
TGCCGCTTACCGGATACCTGTCCGCCTTTCTCCCTTCGGGAAGCGTGGCGCTTTCTCATAGCTCACGCTG
TAGGTATCTCAGTTCGGTGTAGGTCGTTCGCTCCAAGCTGGGCTGTGTGCACGAACCCCCCGTTCAGCCC
GACCGCTGCGCCTTATCCGGTAACTATCGTCTTGAGTCCAACCCGGTAAGACACGACTTATCGCCACTGG
CAGCAGCCACTGGTAACAGGATTAGCAGAGCGAGGTATGTAGGCGGTGCTACAGAGTTCTTGAAGTGGTG
GCCTAACTACGGCTACACTAGAAGGACAGTATTTGGTATCTGCGCTCTGCTGAAGCCAGTTACCTTCGGA
AAAAGAGTTGGTAGCTCTTGATCCGGCAAACAAACCACCGCTGGTAGCGGTGGTTTTTTTGTTTGCAAGC
AGCAGATTACGCGCAGAAAAAAAGGATTTCAAGAAGATCCTTTGATCTTTTCTACGGGGTCTGACGCTCA
GTGGAACGAAAACTCACGTTAAGGGATTTTGGTCATGAGATTATCAAAAAGGATCTTCACCTAGATCCTT
TTATAGTCCGGAAATACAGGAACGCACGCTGGATGGCCCTTCGCTGGGATGGTGAAACCATGAAAAATGG
CAGCTTCAGTGGATTAAGTGGGGGTAATGTGGCCTGTACCCTCTGGTTGCATAGGTATTCATACGGTTAA
AATTTATCAGGCGCGATTGCGGCAGTTTTTCGGGTGGTTTGTTGCCATTTTTACCTGTCTGCTGCCGTGA
TCGCGCTGAACGCGTTTTAGCGGTGCGTACAATTAAGGGATTATGGTAAATCCACTTACTGTCTGCCCTC
GTAGCCATCGAGATAAACCGCAGTACTCCGGCCACGATGCGTCCGGCGTAGAGGATCGAGATCT
