>Addgene plasmid #211087 | pNLF1-C_SEC13:1-322 | depositor partial sequence | sequence record 411654 | Insert sequence
ATGGTGTCAGTAATTAACACTGTGGATACCTCCCATGAGGACATGATTCACGACGCCCAGATGGACTACT
ATGGCACCCGCCTGGCAACCTGCTCATCAGACAGGTCCGTCAAAATCTTTGATGTGCGCAATGGAGGGCA
GATCCTTATCGCCGACCTCAGGGGTCATGAGGGTCCTGTGTGGCAAGTGGCCTGGGCTCACCCCATGTAC
GGCAACATCCTGGCATCGTGCTCCTATGACCGGAAAGTCATTATCTGGAGAGAGGAAAACGGCACCTGGG
AGAAGAGCCACGAGCATGCGGGACACGACTCCTCAGTGAACTCGGTGTGCTGGGCCCCCCATGACTACGG
CCTGATCCTGGCCTGTGGGAGCTCGGATGGGGCCATCTCCCTGCTGACTTACACCGGGGAAGGCCAATGG
GAAGTAAAGAAGATCAACAACGCTCACACCATTGGCTGCAATGCCGTCAGCTGGGCCCCTGCTGTTGTAC
CTGGAAGCCTCATAGACCACCCATCGGGGCAGAAACCCAATTACATCAAGAGGTTTGCATCAGGTGGCTG
TGACAACCTCATCAAGCTGTGGAAGGAGGAGGAGGACGGCCAGTGGAAGGAGGAGCAGAAGCTAGAAGCG
CACAGTGACTGGGTTCGAGATGTGGCCTGGGCCCCCTCCATCGGCCTGCCCACCAGCACCATCGCCAGCT
GCTCCCAGGATGGTCGTGTGTTCATTTGGACCTGTGATGATGCCTCAAGCAATACGTGGTCCCCTAAATT
GTTGCACAAGTTCAACGATGTGGTGTGGCATGTGAGCTGGTCCATCACAGCCAACATCCTGGCTGTCTCT
GGTGGAGACAATAAGGTGACCCTGTGGAAGGAGTCAGTTGATGGGCAGTGGGTGTGCATCAGTGATGTCA
ACAAGGGCCAGGGCTCCGTATCAGCATCAGTGACAGAGGGCCAGCAGAACGAGCAG
